Addgene plasmid #126537: 3SP3
Purpose: 3-input history dependent program 0-0-0-BFP
Depositing lab: Jerome Bonnet. Depositing organization: CNRS UMR 5048, INSERM U1054, Centre de Biochimie Structurale. Publication: Rational programming of history-dependent logic in cellular populations. Zuniga A, Guiziou S, Mayonove P, Meriem ZB, Camacho M, Moreau V, Ciandrini L, Hersen P, Bonnet J. Nat Commun. 2020 Sep 21;11(1):4758. doi: 10.1038/s41467-020-18455-z. PubMed 32958811.
Backbone
  Vector backbone: pSB4K5
  Vector type: Bacterial Expression
Growth in bacteria
  Bacterial resistance: Kanamycin, 50 μg/mL
  Growth temperature: 37°C
  Growth strain: DH5alpha
  Copy number: Low Copy
Gene/Insert
  Gene/Insert name: 0-0-0-BFP
Terms and licenses: Academic/Nonprofit Terms; Industry Terms: Not Available to Industry
How to cite: 3SP3 was a gift from Jerome Bonnet (Addgene plasmid # 126537 ; http://n2t.net/addgene:126537 ; RRID:Addgene_126537)
