[The description below was written by a language model from this plasmid's Addgene catalogue record and pLannotate feature annotations shown in this document.]
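Description:
3SP3 is a low-copy bacterial expression plasmid built on the pSB4K5 backbone and intended for use in E. coli. It replicates from the pSC101 origin, which depends on the plasmid-encoded Rep101 (RepA) protein, and is selected with kanamycin through the KanR aminoglycoside phosphotransferase gene. The sequenced record is about 4.8 kb.

The insert, named "0-0-0-BFP", is described as a 3-input history-dependent program, meaning a genetic logic device whose output depends on the order in which three input signals are received rather than merely on their presence. The name suggests that the first three positions of the program give no output, while the last one yields blue fluorescence, although the record does not spell out this notation. In the annotated region, a fragment matching the strong trc-type E. coli promoter lies upstream of a hammerhead ribozyme fragment and a TagBFP coding sequence. A ribozyme in this position typically acts as an insulator that cleaves the 5' untranslated region, making reporter expression less dependent on upstream sequence context. A reverse-oriented T7Te terminator sits before the promoter, and his operon and lambda t0 terminators follow the reporter, isolating the cassette from the backbone.

Several hundred bases between the promoter and the ribozyme carry no annotation. Devices of this type usually rely on recombinase attachment sites that invert or excise regulatory parts, but the feature table identifies no such sites, no recombinase genes, and no details of the inputs, so these are presumably unannotated or supplied from elsewhere. The plasmid serves as one program in a set for engineering history-dependent logic in bacterial populations.
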