Features (pLannotate 1.2.2; 10 found; start..end, strand, type, name):
    444..666     +  rep_origin     pSC101 ori: low-copy replication origin that requires the Rep101 protein
    714..1664    +  CDS            Rep101: RepA protein needed for replication with the pSC101 origin; rep101
   2022..2837    +  CDS            KanR: aminoglycoside phosphotransferase confers resistance to kanamycin in bacteria or G418 (Geneticin®) in eukaryotes
   2849..2889    +  terminator     bacterial terminator (fragment): putative bacterial transcription terminator
   3182..3209    -  terminator     T7Te terminator: phage T7 early transcription terminator
   3307..3331    +  promoter       trc promoter (fragment): strong E. coli promoter; hybrid between the trp and lac UV5 promoters
   3692..3746    +  ncRNA          Hammerhead 3 (fragment): Accession: RF00008 - Hammerhead ribozyme (type III)
   3787..4476    +  CDS            TagBFP: TagBFP is a basic (constitutively fluorescent) blue fluorescent protein published in 2008, derived from Entacmaea quadricolor. It is reported to be a very rapidly-maturing monomer with very low acid sensitivity.
   4552..4611    -  terminator     his operon terminator: This putative transcriptin terminator from the E. coli his operon has a 2-bp deletion introduced during synthesis. Its efficiency has not been determined.
   4648..4742    +  terminator     lambda t0 terminator: transcription terminator from phage lambda
>Addgene plasmid #126537 | 3SP3 | addgene full sequence | sequence record 249723 | Addgene NGS Result
GCCTTACTGGGTGCATTAGCCAGTCTGAATGACCTGTCACGGGATAATCCGAAGTGGTCAGACTGGAAAA
TCAGAGGGCAGGAACTGCTGAACAGCAAAAAGTCAGATAGCACCACATAGCAGACCCGCCATAAAACGCC
CTGAGAAGCCCGTGACGGGCTTTTCTTGTATTATGGGTAGTTTCCTTGCATGAATCCATAAAAGGCGCCT
GTAGTGCCATTTACCCCCATTCACTGCCAGAGCCGTGAGCGCAGCGAACTGAATGTCACGAAAAAGACAG
CGACTCAGGTGCCTGATGGTCGGAGACAAAAGGAATATTCAGCGATTTGCCCGAGCTTGCGAGGGTGCTA
CTTAAGCCTTTAGGGTTTTAAGGTCTGTTTTGTAGAGGAGCAAACAGCGTTTGCGACATCCTTTTGTAAT
ACTGCGGAACTGACTAAAGTAGTGAGTTATACACAGGGCTGGGATCTATTCTTTTTATCTTTTTTTATTC
TTTCTTTATTCTATAAATTATAACCACTTGAATATAAACAAAAAAAACACACAAAGGTCTAGCGGAATTT
ACAGAGGGTCTAGCAGAATTTACAAGTTTTCCAGCAAAGGTCTAGCAGAATTTACAGATACCCACAACTC
AAAGGAAAAGGACATGTAATTATCATTGACTAGCCCATCTCAATTGGTATAGTGATTAAAATCACCTAGA
CCAATTGAGATGTATGTCTGAATTAGTTGTTTTCAAAGCAAATGAACTAGCGATTAGTCGCTATGACTTA
ACGGAGCATGAAACCAAGCTAATTTTATGCTGTGTGGCACTACTCAACCCCACGATTGAAAACCCTACAA
GGAAAGAACGGACGGTATCGTTCACTTATAACCAATACGCTCAGATGATGAACATCAGTAGGGAAAATGC
TTATGGTGTATTAGCTAAAGCAACCAGAGAGCTGATGACGAGAACTGTGGAAATCAGGAATCCTTTGGTT
AAAGGCTTTGAGATTTTCCAGTGGACAAACTATGCCAAGTTCTCAAGCGAAAAATTAGAATTAGTTTTTA
GTGAAGAGATATTGCCTTATCTTTTCCAGTTAAAAAAATTCATAAAATATAATCTGGAACATGTTAAGTC
TTTTGAAAACAAATACTCTATGAGGATTTATGAGTGGTTATTAAAAGAACTAACACAAAAGAAAACTCAC
AAGGCAAATATAGAGATTAGCCTTGATGAATTTAAGTTCATGTTAATGCTTGAAAATAACTACCATGAGT
TTAAAAGGCTTAACCAATGGGTTTTGAAACCAATAAGTAAAGATTTAAACACTTACAGCAATATGAAATT
GGTGGTTGATAAGCGAGGCCGCCCGACTGATACGTTGATTTTCCAAGTTGAACTAGATAGACAAATGGAT
CTCGTAACCGAACTTGAGAACAACCAGATAAAAATGAATGGTGACAAAATACCAACAACCATTACATCAG
ATTCCTACCTACATAACGGACTAAGAAAAACACTACACGATGCTTTAACTGCAAAAATTCAGCTCACCAG
TTTTGAGGCAAAATTTTTGAGTGACATGCAAAGTAAGTATGATCTCAATGGTTCGTTCTCATGGCTCACG
CAAAAACAACGAACCACACTAGAGAACATACTGGCTAAATACGGAAGGATCTGAGGTTCTTATGGCTCTT
GTATCTATCAGTGAAGCATCAAGACTAACAAACAAAAGTAGAACAACTGTTCACCGTTACATATCAAAGG
GAAAACTGTCCATATGCACAGATGAAAACGGTGTAAAAAAGATAGATACATCAGAGCTTTTACGAGTTTT
TGGTGCATTCAAAGCTGTTCACCATGAACAGATCGACAATGTAACTACTAGAGCTGATTCTTCAACTCAG
CAAAAGTTCGATTTATTCAACAAAGCCACGTTGTGTCTCAAAATCTCTGATGTTACATTGCACAAGATAA
AAATATATCATCATGAACAATAAAACTGTCTGCTTACATAAACAGTAATACAAGGGGTGTTATGAGCCAT
ATTCAACGGGAAACGTCTTGCTCCCGTCCGCGCTTAAACTCCAACATGGACGCTGATTTATATGGGTATA
AATGGGCTCGCGATAATGTCGGGCAATCAGGTGCGACAATCTATCGCTTGTATGGGAAGCCCGATGCGCC
AGAGTTGTTTCTGAAACATGGCAAAGGTAGCGTTGCCAATGATGTTACAGATGAGATGGTCCGTCTCAAC
TGGCTGACGGAGTTTATGCCTCTCCCGACCATCAAGCATTTTATCCGTACTCCTGATGATGCGTGGTTAC
TCACCACCGCGATTCCTGGGAAAACAGCCTTCCAGGTATTAGAAGAATATCCTGATTCAGGTGAAAATAT
TGTTGATGCGCTGGCCGTGTTCCTGCGCCGGTTACATTCGATTCCTGTTTGTAATTGTCCTTTTAACAGC
GATCGTGTATTTCGTCTTGCTCAGGCGCAATCACGCATGAATAACGGTTTGGTTGATGCGAGTGATTTTG
ATGACGAGCGTAATGGCTGGCCTGTTGAACAAGTCTGGAAAGAAATGCACAAGCTCTTGCCATTCTCACC
GGATTCAGTCGTCACTCATGGTGATTTCTCACTTGATAACCTTATTTTTGACGAGGGGAAATTAATAGGT
TGTATTGATGTTGGACGGGTCGGAATCGCAGACCGTTACCAGGACCTTGCCATTCTTTGGAACTGCCTCG
GTGAGTTTTCTCCTTCATTACAGAAACGGCTTTTTCAAAAATATGGTATTGATAATCCTGATATGAATAA
ATTGCAGTTTCATTTGATGCTCGATGAGTTTTTCTAATAATACTAGCAGAAATCATCCTTAGCGAAAGCT
AAGGATTTTTTTTATCTGATTACCGCCTTTGAGTGAGCTCTTACTGAAGCACGATTCTACTCGGAAGTGG
TCAATAATCCCTAATACGCAAGTCGATAACTCTCCTGGGAGCGTTGACAACTTGCGCACCCTGATCTGCC
CTTACGGCAGACCTGAGTGGGTTTGTACCGTACACCACTGAGACCGCGGTGGTTGACCAGACAAACCACG
ACACCTGGGATTTCCGAAGATTGACTATTCTCAGATAAAGTAAATAATAAAAAAGCCGGATTAATAATCT
GGCTTTTTATATTCTCTCTCTAGTATATAAACGCAGAAAGGCCCACCCGAAGGTGAGCCAGTGTGATAAG
AATAGTAATACAGGATCCGAATCGTTTCAGTTGCCTGCGAGTTTTTATTTCGTTTATTTCAATTAAGGTA
ACTAAAAAACTCCTTTTTGACAATTAATCATCCGGCTCGTAATGTTTGTGGAGAGCGCCGGATCAGGGAG
TGGACGGCCTGGGAGCGCTACACGCTGTGGCTGCGGTCGGTGCGGGTCCCTGAGACGCAACTAGCAAAAA
AAGCAAAAAGCATTTACCTTGATTGAGATGTTAATTGTGTTGGCATCCGGCTTATCGGTCAGTTTCACCT
GATTTACGTAAAAACCCGCTTCGGCGGGTTTTTGCTTTTGGAGGGGCAGAAAGATGAATGACTGTCCACG
ACGCTATACCCAAAAGAAACCAATTATTGAAGGCCTCCCTAACGGGGGGCCTTTTTTTGTTTCTGGTCTC
CCGCCCGGATGATCCTGACGACGGAGACCGCCGTCGTCGACAAGCCGGCCGAAGGGTGTCTCAAGGTGCG
TACCTTGACTGATGAGTCCGAAAGGACGAAACACCCCTCTACAAATAATTTTGTTTAAAAAGAGGAGAAA
TACTAGATGAGCGAGCTGATTAAGGAGAACATGCACATGAAGCTGTACATGGAGGGCACCGTGGACAACC
ATCACTTCAAGTGCACATCCGAGGGCGAAGGCAAGCCCTACGAGGGCACCCAGACCATGAGAATCAAGGT
GGTCGAGGGCGGCCCTCTCCCCTTCGCCTTCGACATCCTGGCTACTAGCTTCCTCTACGGCAGCAAGACC
TTCATCAACCACACCCAGGGCATCCCCGACTTCTTCAAGCAGTCCTTCCCTGAGGGCTTCACATGGGAGA
GAGTCACCACATACGAAGACGGGGGCGTGCTGACCGCTACCCAGGACACCAGCCTCCAGGACGGCTGCCT
CATCTACAACGTCAAGATCAGAGGGGTGAACTTCACATCCAACGGCCCTGTGATGCAGAAGAAAACACTC
GGCTGGGAGGCCTTCACCGAGACGCTGTACCCCGCTGACGGCGGCCTGGAAGGCAGAAACGACATGGCCC
TGAAGCTCGTGGGCGGGAGCCATCTGATCGCAAACATCAAGACCACATATAGATCCAAGAAACCCGCTAA
GAACCTCAAGATGCCTGGCGTCTACTATGTGGACTACAGACTGGAAAGAATCAAGGAGGCCAACAACGAG
ACCTACGTCGAGCAGCACGAGGTGGCAGTGGCCAGATACTGCGACCTCCCTAGCAAACTGGGGCACTAAA
ACCTATCTATTCGTTTTCAACAGAGTAAGGGTATCCGAGTTCTTAGACGTCAGGTGGCAAACGCGAAGTA
ATCTTTTCGGTTTTAAAGAAAAAGGGCAGGGTGGTGACACCTTGCCCGTTTTTTTGCCGGAGCTAGAGCT
GTCAGACCAAGTTTACGAGCTCGCTTGGACTCCTGTTGATAGATCCAGTAATGACCTCAGAACTCCATCT
GGATTTGTTCAGAACGCTCGGTTGCCGCCGGGCGTTTTTTATTGGTGAGAATCCAAGCACTAGGGACAGT
AAGACGGGTAAGCCTGTTGATGATACCGCT
